>Addgene plasmid #228535 | pcDNA3.1-FRB:GSlinker:SSD | addgene full sequence | sequence record 456989 | Addgene NGS Result
TACTTCCTGCACCACTCTTGGGCCTCCATTAAATCTCGACCATAGGCCTGATTAAAGGATGTTTCCTTCA
GAGTCTGGGGGCCCCGTTCCATCATAGCATGCAAGGGCTCCAGCACCTCAAACATGCCTTTCACGTTCCT
TTCCCCAAAGTACAAACGAGATGCCTCTTCCAGGCCTTCATGCCACATCTCATGCCAGAGGATTCTAGAA
GCCAGGTCCTCCTCGCTGATCAGCTTCTGCTCCATGGTGGCGAATTCCAGCACACTGGCGGCCGTTACTA
GTGGATCCGAGCTCGGTACCAAGCTTGGGTCTCCCTATAGTGAGTCGTATTAATTTCGATAAGCCAGTAA
GCAGTGGGTTCTCTAGTTAGCCAGAGAGCTCTGCTTATATAGACCTCCCACCGTACACGCCTACCGCCCA
TTTGCGTCAATGGGGCGGAGTTGTTACGACATTTTGGAAAGTCCCGTTGATTTTGGTGCCAAAACAAACT
CCCATTGACGTCAATGGGGTGGAGACTTGGAAATCCCCGTGAGTCAAACCGCTATCCACGCCCATTGATG
TACTGCCAAAACCGCATCACCATGGTAATAGCGATGACTAATACGTAGATGTACTGCCAAGTAGGAAAGT
CCCATAAGGTCATGTACTGGGCATAATGCCAGGCGGGCCATTTACCGTCATTGACGTCAATAGGGGGCGT
ACTTGGCATATGATACACTTGATGTACTGCCAAGTGGGCAGTTTACCGTAAATACTCCACCCATTGACGT
CAATGGAAAGTCCCTATTGGCGTTACTATGGGAACATACGTCATTATTGACGTCAATGGGCGGGGGTCGT
TGGGCGGTCAGCCAGGCGGGCCATTTACCGTAAGTTATGTAACGCGGAACTCCATATATGGGCTATGAAC
TAATGACCCCGTAATTGATTACTATTAATAACTAGTCAATAATCAATGTCAACGCGTATATCTGGCCCGT
ACATCGCGAAGCAGCGCAAAACGCCTAACCCTAAGCAGATTCTTCATGCAATTGTCGGTCAAGCCTTGCC
TTGTTGTAGCTTAAATTTTGCTCGCGCACTACTCAGCGACCTCCAACACACAAGCAGGGAGCAGATACTG
GCTTAACTATGCGGCATCAGAGCAGATTGTACTGAGAGTGCACCATAGGGGATCGGGAGATCTCCCGATC
CGTCGACGTCAGGTGGCACTTTTCGGGGAAATGTGCGCGGAACCCCTATTTGTTTATTTTTCTAAATACA
TTCAAATATGTATCCGCTCATGAGACAATAACCCTGATAAATGCTTCAATAATATTGAAAAAGGAAGAGT
ATGAGTATTCAACATTTCCGTGTCGCCCTTATTCCCTTTTTTGCGGCATTTTGCCTTCCTGTTTTTGCTC
ACCCAGAAACGCTGGTGAAAGTAAAAGATGCTGAAGATCAGTTGGGTGCACGAGTGGGTTACATCGAACT
GGATCTCAACAGCGGTAAGATCCTTGAGAGTTTTCGCCCCGAAGAACGTTTTCCAATGATGAGCACTTTT
AAAGTTCTGCTATGTGGCGCGGTATTATCCCGTATTGACGCCGGGCAAGAGCAACTCGGTCGCCGCATAC
ACTATTCTCAGAATGACTTGGTTGAGTACTCACCAGTCACAGAAAAGCATCTTACGGATGGCATGACAGT
AAGAGAATTATGCAGTGCTGCCATAACCATGAGTGATAACACTGCGGCCAACTTACTTCTGACAACGATC
GGAGGACCGAAGGAGCTAACCGCTTTTTTGCACAACATGGGGGATCATGTAACTCGCCTTGATCGTTGGG
AACCGGAGCTGAATGAAGCCATACCAAACGACGAGCGTGACACCACGATGCCTGTAGCAATGGCAACAAC
GTTGCGCAAACTATTAACTGGCGAACTACTTACTCTAGCTTCCCGGCAACAATTAATAGACTGGATGGAG
GCGGATAAAGTTGCAGGACCACTTCTGCGCTCGGCCCTTCCGGCTGGCTGGTTTATTGCTGATAAATCTG
GAGCCGGTGAGCGTGGGTCTCGCGGTATCATTGCAGCACTGGGGCCAGATGGTAAGCCCTCCCGTATCGT
AGTTATCTACACGACGGGGAGTCAGGCAACTATGGATGAACGAAATAGACAGATCGCTGAGATAGGTGCC
TCACTGATTAAGCATTGGTAACTGTCAGACCAAGTTTACTCATATATACTTTAGATTGATTTAAAACTTC
ATTTTTAATTTAAAAGGATCTAGGTGAAGATCCTTTTTGATAATCTCATGACCAAAATCCCTTAACGTGA
GTTTTCGTTCCACTGAGCGTCAGACCCCGTAGAAAAGATCAAAGGATCTTCTTGAGATCCTTTTTTTCTG
CGCGTAATCTGCTGCTTGCAAACAAAAAAACCACCGCTACCAGCGGTGGTTTGTTTGCCGGATCAAGAGC
TACCAACTCTTTTTCCGAAGGTAACTGGCTTCAGCAGAGCGCAGATACCAAATACTGTTCTTCTAGTGTA
GCCGTAGTTAGGCCACCACTTCAAGAACTCTGTAGCACCGCCTACATACCTCGCTCTGCTAATCCTGTTA
CCAGTGGCTGCTGCCAGTGGCGATAAGTCGTGTCTTACCGGGTTGGACTCAAGACGATAGTTACCGGATA
AGGCGCAGCGGTCGGGCTGAACGGGGGGTTCGTGCACACAGCCCAGCTTGGAGCGAACGACCTACACCGA
ACTGAGATACCTACAGCGTGAGCTATGAGAAAGCGCCACGCTTCCCGAAGGGAGAAAGGCGGACAGGTAT
CCGGTAAGCGGCAGGGTCGGAACAGGAGAGCGCACGAGGGAGCTTCCAGGGGGAAACGCCTGGTATCTTT
ATAGTCCTGTCGGGTTTCGCCACCTCTGACTTGAGCGTCGATTTTTGTGATGCTCGTCAGGGGGGCGGAG
CCTATGGAAAAACGCCAGCAACGCGGCCTTTTTACGGTTCCTGGCCTTTTGCTGGCCTTTTGCTCACATG
TTCTTTCCTGCGTTATCCCCTGATTCTGTGGATAACCGTATTACCGCCTTTGAGTGAGCTGATACCGCTC
GCCGCAGCCGAACGACCGAGCGCAGCGAGTCAGTGAGCGAGGAAGCGGAAGAGCGCCCAATACGCAAACC
GCCTCTCCCCGCGCGTTGGCCGATTCATTAATGCAGCTGGCACGACAGGTTTCCCGACTGGAAAGCGGGC
AGTGAGCGCAACGCAATTAATGTGAGTTAGCTCACTCATTAGGCACCCCAGGCTTTACACTTTATGCTTC
CGGCTCGTATGTTGTGTGGAATTGTGAGCGGATAACAATTTCACACAGGAAACAGCTATGACCATGATTA
CGCCAAGCTCTAGCTAGAGGTCGACGGTATACAGACATGATAAGATACATTGATGAGTTTGGACAAACCA
CAACTAGAATGCAGTGAAAAAAATGCTTTATTTGTGAAATTTGTGATGCTATTGCTTTATTTGTAACCAT
TATAAGCTGCAATAAACAAGTTGGGGTGGGCGAAGAACTCCAGCATGAGATCCCCGCGCTGGAGGATCAT
CCAGCCGGCGTCCCGGAAAACGATTCCGAAGCCCAACCTTTCATAGAAGGCGGCGGTGGAATCGAAATCT
CGTGATGGCAGGTTGGGCGTCGCTTGGTCGGTCATTTCGAACCCCAGAGTCCCGCTCAGAAGAACTCGTC
AAGAAGGCGATAGAAGGCGATGCGCTGCGAATCGGGAGCGGCGATACCGTAAAGCACGAGGAAGCGGTCA
GCCCATTCGCCGCCAAGCTCTTCAGCAATATCACGGGTAGCCAACGCTATGTCCTGATAGCGGTCCGCCA
CACCCAGCCGGCCACAGTCGATGAATCCAGAAAAGCGGCCATTTTCCACCATGATATTCGGCAAGCAGGC
ATCGCCATGGGTCACGACGAGATCCTCGCCGTCGGGCATGCGCGCCTTGAGCCTGGCGAACAGTTCGGCT
GGCGCGAGCCCCTGATGCTCTTCGTCCAGATCATCCTGATCGACAAGACCGGCTTCCATCCGAGTACGTG
CTCGCTCGATGCGATGTTTCGCTTGGTGGTCGAATGGGCAGGTAGCCGGATCAAGCGTATGCAGCCGCCG
CATTGCATCAGCCATGATGGATACTTTCTCGGCAGGAGCAAGGTGAGATGACAGGAGATCCTGCCCCGGC
ACTTCGCCCAATAGCAGCCAGTCCCTTCCCGCTTCAGTGACAACGTCGAGCACAGCTGCGCAAGGAACGC
CCGTCGTGGCCAGCCACGATAGCCGCGCTGCCTCGTCCTGCAGTTCATTCAGGGCACCGGACAGGTCGGT
CTTGACAAAAAGAACCGGGCGCCCCTGCGCTGACAGCCGGAACACGGCGGCATCAGAGCAGCCGATTGTC
TGTTGTGCCCAGTCATAGCCGAATAGCCTCTCCACCCAAGCGGCCGGAGAACCTGCGTGCAATCCATCTT
GTTCAATCATGCGAAACGATCCTCATCCTGTCTCTTGATCAGATCCGAAAATGGATATACAAGCTCCCGG
GAGCTTTTTGCAAAAGCCTAGGCCTCCAAAAAAGCCTCCTCACTACTTCTGGAATAGCTCAGAGGCAGAG
GCGGCCTCGGCCTCTGCATAAATAAAAAAAATTAGTCAGCCATGGGGCGGAGAATGGGCGGAACTGGGCG
GAGTTAGGGGCGGGATGGGCGGAGTTAGGGGCGGGACTATGGTTGCTGACTAATTGAGATGCATGCTTTG
CATACTTCTGCCTGCTGGGGAGCCTGGGGACTTTCCACACCTGGTTGCTGACTAATTGAGATGCATGCTT
TGCATACTTCTGCCTGCTGGGGAGCCTGGGGACTTTCCACACCCTAACTGACACACATTCCACAGAATTA
ATTCGCGTTAAATTTTTGTTAAATCAGCTCATTTTTTAACCAATAGGCCGAAATCGGCAAAATCCCTTAT
AAATCAAAAGAATAGACCGAGATAGGGT
[37 nt withheld, positions 4999-5035]
AAAGAACGTGGACTCCAACGTCAAAGG
[49 nt withheld, positions 5063-5111]
T
[91 nt withheld, positions 5113-5203]
G
[124 nt withheld, positions 5205-5328]
GGGGATACCCCCTAGAGCCCCAGCTGGTTCTTTCCGCCTCAGAAGCCATAGAGCCCACCGCATCCCCAGC
ATGCCTGCTATTGTCTTCCCAATCCTCCCCCTTGCTGTCCTGCCCCACCCCACCCCCCAGAATAGAATGA
CACCTACTCAGACAATGCGATGCAATTTCCTCATTTTATTAGGAAAGGACAGTGGGAGTGGCACCTTCCA
GGGTCAAGGAAGGCACGGGGGAGGGGCAAACAACAGATGGCTGGCAACTAGAAGGCACAGTCGAGGCTGA
TCAGCGAGCTCTAGCATTTAGGTGACACTATAGAATAGGGCCCTCTAGATTAGATGTCCAGGTAGTTGGC
GGCCAGGATCAGCTCGAACAGGGTGCCCTGGTCCACCTTCAGGAACTCCTGGTCCCACACGGGGATGTCG
TCGGTCCTCTTCTCCTTGTTCTCGTCGTCCTCAGGAGGAGGAGGGTCGTCCTTGTGGTGGGTGCACCACT
GGATCACCTTCTTCAGGATGGCGGCGTTCACGTTGGGCAGGGGCACGGGGTCGTCGTCGCCCTCGTCGTC
CATGCCCAGGTCCTCCAGCATGGTCTTGATGGTCACGCTCTGCTTGGCGATCTCCACGTCCACCTCGAAG
ATCTCGCCGTCGCTGCTCTGCAGCTTGATGCTGGGGCTCCCGCCAGATCCGCCTCCGGATCCCCCCACCT
GGAACTTGTACTCCTCCAGGTAGTCCTTCAGCCTGGTGGGCAGGGGCAGGCCCCAGATGGCGCCGGTGCA
CTTGTTGATGGTCAGCCTGCACAGGTGCTGCAGGCTGGGGGCGCTGGTAGAGCCTCCGGAGCCGCCGCCA
GAGCCTCCGGAGCCGCCGCCAGAGCCGCCCTTTGAGATTCGTCGGAACACATGATAATAGAGGTCCCAGG
CTTGGAGGAGGTCCTTGACATTCCCTGATTTCATG
Features (pLannotate 1.2.2; 23 found; start..end, strand, type, name):
    314..332     -  promoter       T7 promoter: promoter for bacteriophage T7 RNA polymerase
    348..381     -  LTR            5' LTR (truncated) (fragment): truncated 5' long terminal repeat (LTR) from HIV-1
    377..580     -  promoter       CMV promoter: human cytomegalovirus (CMV) immediate early promoter
    581..960     -  enhancer       CMV enhancer: human cytomegalovirus immediate early enhancer
   1115..1167    +  misc_feature   bom (fragment): basis of mobility region from pBR322
   1226..1330    +  promoter       AmpR promoter: bla
   1331..2191    +  CDS            AmpR: β-lactamase; bla; confers resistance to ampicillin, carbenicillin, and related antibiotics
   2362..2950    +  rep_origin     ori: high-copy-number ColE1/pMB1/pBR322/pUC origin of replication
   3133..3225    +  CDS            lacI (fragment): lac repressor; lacI; The lac repressor binds to the lac operator to inhibit transcription in E. coli. This inhibition can be relieved by adding lactose or isopropyl-β-D-thiogalactopyranoside (IPTG).
   3238..3259    +  protein_bind   CAP binding site: CAP binding activates transcription in the presence of cAMP. E. coli catabolite activator protein
   3274..3304    +  promoter       lac promoter: promoter for the E. coli lac operon
   3312..3328    +  protein_bind   lac operator: The lac repressor binds to the lac operator to inhibit transcription in E. coli. This inhibition can be relieved by adding lactose or isopropyl-β-D-thiogalactopyranoside (IPTG). lac repressor encoded by lacI
   3401..3522    -  polyA_signal   SV40 poly(A) signal: SV40 polyadenylation signal
   3517..3675    -  CDS            ble (fragment): BLE_KLEPN - Experimental evidence at protein level: Swiss-Prot protein existence level 1. Binding protein with a strong affinity to the bleomycin family of antibiotics. Binds to CL990; an antimitotic-antibiotic compound. From Klebsiella pneumoniae.
   3699..4490    -  CDS            neo: KKA2_KLEPN - Also known as kan, nptII. Experimental evidence at protein level: Swiss-Prot protein existence level 1. Resistance to kanamycin, neomycin, paromomycin, ribostamycin, butirosin and gentamicin B. From Klebsiella pneumoniae.
   4557..4886    -  promoter       SV40 promoter: SV40 enhancer and early promoter
   4900..5328    -  rep_origin     f1 ori (sequence partly withheld): f1 bacteriophage origin of replication; arrow indicates direction of (+) strand synthesis
   5349..5370    -  promoter       SV40 promoter (fragment): SV40 enhancer and early promoter
   5374..5598    -  polyA_signal   bGH poly(A) signal: bovine growth hormone polyadenylation signal
   5624..5642    +  promoter       SP6 promoter: promoter for bacteriophage SP6 RNA polymerase
   5661..5993    -  CDS            SKP1 (fragment): SKP1_HUMAN - Also known as EMC19, OCP2, SKP1A, TCEB1L. Experimental evidence at protein level: Swiss-Prot protein existence level 1. Essential component of the SCF (SKP1-CUL1-F-box protein) ubiquitin ligase complex, which mediates the ubiquitination of proteins involved in cell cycle progression, signal transduction and transcription. In the SCF complex, serves as an adapter that links the F-box protein to CUL1. The functional specificity of the SCF complex depends on the F-box protein as substrate recognition component. SCF(BTRC) and SCF(FBXW11) direct ubiquitination of CTNNB1 and participate
   6024..6146    -  CDS            SOCS2 (fragment): SOCS2_HUMAN - Also known as CIS2, SSI2, STATI2. Experimental evidence at protein level: Swiss-Prot protein existence level 1. SOCS family proteins form part of a classical negative feedback system that regulates cytokine signal transduction. SOCS2 appears to be a negative regulator in the growth hormone/IGF1 signaling pathway. Probable substrate recognition component of a SCF-like ECS (Elongin BC-CUL2/5-SOCS-box protein) E3 ubiquitin-protein ligase complex which mediates the ubiquitination and subsequent proteasomal degradation of target proteins. From Homo sapiens (Human).
   6198..203     -  CDS            FRB* (across the origin): T2098L mutant of FKBP-rapamycin binding domain of human FRAP binds synthetic ligands such as AP21967
