[The description below was written by a language model from this plasmid's Addgene catalogue record and pLannotate feature annotations shown in this document.]
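Description:
pcDNA3.1-FRB:GSlinker:SSD is a mammalian expression plasmid of about 6.3 kb built on the pcDNA3.1 backbone. In E. coli it is maintained at high copy through a ColE1/pUC-type origin and selected with ampicillin via the β-lactamase gene. An f1 origin is also present. For mammalian cells, an SV40 early promoter drives a neomycin phosphotransferase gene followed by an SV40 polyadenylation signal, which allows G418 selection of stable transfectants. The automated annotation also picks up small fragments (lacI, lac promoter/operator, bom, a short ble segment, and a truncated HIV-1 LTR match next to the CMV promoter). These appear to be backbone remnants or incidental matches rather than functional parts.

The payload is an 855 bp synthetic open reading frame, assembled by Gibson cloning and expressed from the CMV enhancer/promoter, with the bovine growth hormone polyadenylation signal terminating the transcript. T7 and SP6 promoters flank the insert. Reading along the coding strand, the fusion begins with FRB, the FKBP-rapamycin binding domain, which the feature table matches to the T2098L variant that can bind rapamycin analogues. It continues through a flexible glycine-serine linker into the bipartite SSD degron, which the annotation shows as a SOCS2 fragment followed by an SKP1 fragment, both human. These proteins are components of cullin-based E3 ubiquitin ligase complexes, so the degron is meant to bring ubiquitination machinery to whatever it is attached to. The associated publication concerns E3 ligase subunits as degrons for cytosolic, nuclear and membrane proteins. Pairing the degron with FRB suggests chemically induced recruitment to an FKBP-tagged target, but the record does not state the partner construct.
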