Addgene plasmid #228535: pcDNA3.1-FRB:GSlinker:SSD
Purpose: FRB protein in fusion with a bipartite SSD degron, consisting of fragments of human Skp1 and SOCS2 proteins, through a flexible glycine-serine linker.
Depositing lab: Roman Jerala. Depositing organization: National Institute of Chemistry. Publication: Subunits of an E3 Ligase Complex as Degrons for Efficient Degradation of Cytosolic, Nuclear, and Membrane Proteins. Verbic A, Lebar T, Praznik A, Jerala R. ACS Synth Biol. 2024 Mar 15;13(3):792-803. doi: 10.1021/acssynbio.3c00588. Epub 2024 Feb 26. PubMed 38404221.
Backbone
  Vector backbone: pcDNA3.1
  Vector type: Mammalian Expression
  Selectable markers: Neomycin (select with G418)
Growth in bacteria
  Bacterial resistance: Ampicillin, 100 μg/mL
  Growth temperature: 37°C
  Growth strain: DH5alpha
  Copy number: High Copy
Gene/Insert
  Gene/Insert name: FRB:GSlinker:SSD
  Species: H. sapiens (human), Synthetic
  Insert size (bp): 855
  Entrez Gene: SKP1 (a.k.a. EMC19, OCP-II, OCP2, SKP1A, TCEB1L, p19A); SOCS2 (a.k.a. CIS2, Cish2, SOCS-2, SSI-2, SSI2, STATI2)
  Promoter: CMV
  Cloning method: Gibson Cloning
  Sequencing primers: 5′ CMV Forward; 3′ BGH Reverse
Terms and licenses: Academic/Nonprofit Terms; Industry Terms: Not Available to Industry
How to cite: pcDNA3.1-FRB:GSlinker:SSD was a gift from Roman Jerala (Addgene plasmid # 228535 ; http://n2t.net/addgene:228535 ; RRID:Addgene_228535)
